Addgene plasmid #69114: pBrain-ch-TOGKDP(L1939A,L1942A)-GFP-shch-TOG
Purpose: Dual-promoter plasmid to express knockdown-proof human ch-TOG with L1939A and L1942A substitutions tagged with EGFP along with shRNA to knock down endogenous ch-TOG in mammalian cells.
Depositing lab: Stephen Royle. Depositing organization: University of Warwick. Publication: TACC3-ch-TOG track the growing tips of microtubules independently of clathrin and Aurora-A phosphorylation. Gutierrez-Caballero C, Burgess SG, Bayliss R, Royle SJ. Biol Open. 2015 Jan 16;4(2):170-9. doi: 10.1242/bio.201410843. PubMed 25596274.
Backbone
  Vector backbone: pBrain
  Backbone size w/o insert (bp): 5447
  Total vector size (bp): 11543
  Vector type: Mammalian Expression, RNAi
  Selectable markers: Neomycin (select with G418)
Growth in bacteria
  Bacterial resistance: Kanamycin, 50 μg/mL
  Growth temperature: 37°C
  Growth strain: XL10 Gold
  Copy number: Unknown
Gene/Insert 1
  Gene/Insert name: Colonic Hepatic Tumour Over-expressed Gene (alt names: ch-TOG; CKAP5)
  Species: H. sapiens (human)
  Insert size (bp): 6096
  Mutation: L1939A and L1942A amino acid substitutions. Silent mutations to confer shRNA resistance.
  GenBank ID: NM_001008938
  Entrez Gene: CKAP5 (a.k.a. CHTOG, MSPS, TOG, TOGp, ch-TOG)
  Promoter: CMV
  Tag / fusion protein: EGFP (C terminal on backbone)
  Cloning method: Restriction Enzyme; 5′ cloning site AfeI (not destroyed); 3′ cloning site DraIII (not destroyed)
  Sequencing primers: 5′ -; 3′ -
Gene/Insert 2
  Gene/Insert name: shch-TOG
  Species: H. sapiens (human)
  Cloning method: Unknown
  Sequencing primers: 5′ -; 3′ -
Resource information
  A portion of this plasmid was derived from a plasmid made by: Human ch-TOG purchased. IMAGE ID: 40072423 (Clone BC120869).
Terms and licenses: Academic/Nonprofit Terms; Industry Terms: Not Available to Industry
How to cite: pBrain-ch-TOGKDP(L1939A,L1942A)-GFP-shch-TOG was a gift from Stephen Royle (Addgene plasmid # 69114 ; http://n2t.net/addgene:69114 ; RRID:Addgene_69114)
