[The description below was written by a language model from this plasmid's Addgene catalogue record and pLannotate feature annotations shown in this document.]
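Description:
pBrain-ch-TOGKDP(L1939A,L1942A)-GFP-shch-TOG is an 11.5 kb dual-promoter mammalian expression and RNAi plasmid built on the pBrain backbone. It is designed for knockdown-and-rescue experiments, depleting an endogenous protein and re-expressing a tagged variant from a single plasmid. It replicates in E. coli from a high-copy ColE1/pUC-type origin and also carries an f1 phage origin. A single NeoR/KanR (Tn5 aminoglycoside phosphotransferase) gene sits behind tandem bacterial (AmpR-type) and SV40 early promoters and ends in an HSV TK polyadenylation signal. This gene gives kanamycin selection in bacteria and G418 selection in mammalian cells.

The first expression unit uses the CMV immediate-early enhancer and promoter to drive full-length human ch-TOG (CKAP5, about 6.1 kb), a microtubule plus-end-binding polymerase. The coding sequence is fused at its C terminus to EGFP and followed by an SV40 poly(A) signal. It carries silent mutations that make the transcript resistant to the shRNA ("knockdown-proof"), together with the L1939A and L1942A substitutions. The record does not state the functional consequence of these substitutions, although the associated study concerns TACC3–ch-TOG tracking of growing microtubule tips.

The second unit is a human H1 RNA polymerase III promoter embedded in a pBluescript-derived segment that retains MCS fragments, T7 and T3 promoters, and lac remnants. The shRNA hairpin is not annotated in the feature table, but it presumably lies in the unannotated gap just downstream of H1, where it would target endogenous ch-TOG. Transfected cells therefore lose the native protein while expressing the fluorescent mutant, so the mutant's localisation and function can be examined without interference from wild-type ch-TOG.
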