Features (pLannotate 1.2.2; 24 found; start..end, strand, type, name):
      9..99      -  CDS            lacZα (fragment): LacZα fragment of β-galactosidase; lacZ fragment
    102..120     +  promoter       T7 promoter: promoter for bacteriophage T7 RNA polymerase
    129..190     +  misc_feature   MCS (fragment): pBluescript multiple cloning site
    189..403     +  promoter       H1 promoter: human H1 RNA promoter
    468..509     +  misc_feature   MCS (fragment): pBluescript multiple cloning site
    521..539     -  promoter       T3 promoter: promoter for bacteriophage T3 RNA polymerase
    582..604     -  protein_bind   lac operator (fragment): The lac repressor binds to the lac operator to inhibit transcription in E. coli. This inhibition can be relieved by adding lactose or isopropyl-β-D-thiogalactopyranoside (IPTG). lac repressor encoded by lacI
    608..638     -  promoter       lac promoter: promoter for the E. coli lac operon
    653..674     -  protein_bind   CAP binding site: CAP binding activates transcription in the presence of cAMP. E. coli catabolite activator protein
    687..725     -  CDS            lacI (fragment): lac repressor; lacI; The lac repressor binds to the lac operator to inhibit transcription in E. coli. This inhibition can be relieved by adding lactose or isopropyl-β-D-thiogalactopyranoside (IPTG).
    777..1080    +  enhancer       CMV enhancer: human cytomegalovirus immediate early enhancer
   1081..1284    +  promoter       CMV promoter: human cytomegalovirus (CMV) immediate early promoter
   1307..1376    +  misc_feature   MCS (fragment): multiple cloning site
   1378..7473    +  CDS            CKAP5: CKAP5_HUMAN - Also known as KIAA0097. Experimental evidence at protein level: Swiss-Prot protein existence level 1. Binds to the plus end of microtubules and regulates microtubule dynamics and microtubule organization. Acts as processive microtubule polymerase. Promotes cytoplasmic microtubule nucleation and elongation. Plays a major role in organizing spindle poles. In spindle formation protects kinetochore microtubules from depolymerization by KIF2C and has an essential role in centrosomal microtubule assembly independently of KIF2C activity. Contributes to centrosome integrity. Acts as comp
   7489..8208    +  CDS            EGFP: the original enhanced GFP (Yang et al., 1996) mammalian codon-optimized
   8225..8308    +  CDS            large T antigen (fragment): large T antigen from SV40 (simian virus 40)
   8331..8452    +  polyA_signal   SV40 poly(A) signal: SV40 polyadenylation signal
   8486..8914    -  rep_origin     f1 ori (sequence partly withheld): f1 bacteriophage origin of replication; arrow indicates direction of (+) strand synthesis
   8941..9045    +  promoter       AmpR promoter: bla
   9047..9404    +  promoter       SV40 promoter: SV40 enhancer and early promoter
   9439..10233   +  CDS            NeoR/KanR: aminoglycoside phosphotransferase from Tn5; aph(3')-II (or nptII); confers resistance to neomycin, kanamycin, and G418 (Geneticin®)
  10254..10406   +  CDS            ble (fragment): BLE_KLEPN - Experimental evidence at protein level: Swiss-Prot protein existence level 1. Binding protein with a strong affinity to the bleomycin family of antibiotics. Binds to CL990; an antimitotic-antibiotic compound. From Klebsiella pneumoniae.
  10465..10512   +  polyA_signal   HSV TK poly(A) signal: herpes simplex virus thymidine kinase polyadenylation signal (Cole and Stacy, 1985)
  10841..11429   +  rep_origin     ori: high-copy-number ColE1/pMB1/pBR322/pUC origin of replication
>Addgene plasmid #69114 | pBrain-ch-TOGKDP(L1939A,L1942A)-GFP-shch-TOG | depositor full sequence | sequence record 122082 | -
TAGTTATTCTGGCGAAAGGGGGATGTGCTGCAAGGCGATTAAGTTGGGTAACGCCAGGGTTTTCCCAGTC
ACGACGTTGTAAAACGACGGCCAGTGAATTGTAATACGACTCACTATAGGGCGAATTGGAGCTCCACCGC
GGTGGCGGCCGCTCTAGAACTAGTGGATCCCCCGGGCTGCAGGAATTCGAACGCTGACGTCATCAACCCG
CTCCAAGGAATCGCGGGCCCAGTGTCACTAGGCGGGAACACCCAGCGCGCGTGCGCCCTGGCAGGAAGAT
GGCTGTGAGGGACAGGGGAGTGGCGCCCTGCAATATTTGCATGTCGCTATGTGTTCTGGGAAATCACCAT
AAACGTGAAATGTCTTTGGATTTGGGAATCTTATAAGTTCTGTATGAGACCACAGATCCCCTGCTCCACA
GCAAACTCTCTTCAAGAGAGAGAGTTTGCTGTGGAGCATTTTTGGAAAAGCTTATCGATACCGTCGACCT
CGAGGGGGGGCCCGGTACCAGCTTTTGTTCCCTTTAGTGAGGGTTAATTTCGAGCTTGGCGTAATCATGG
TCATAGCTGTTTCCTGTGTGAAATTGTTATCCGCTCACAATTCCACACAACATACGAGCCGGAAGCATAA
AGTGTAAAGCCTGGGGTGCCTAATGAGTGAGCTAACTCACATTAATTGCGTTGCGCTCACTGCCCGCTTT
CCAGTCGGGAAACCTGTCGTGCCAGATAGTAATCAATTACGGGGTCATTAGTTCATAGCCCATATATGGA
GTTCCGCGTTACATAACTTACGGTAAATGGCCCGCCTGGCTGACCGCCCAACGACCCCCGCCCATTGACG
TCAATAATGACGTATGTTCCCATAGTAACGCCAATAGGGACTTTCCATTGACGTCAATGGGTGGAGTATT
TACGGTAAACTGCCCACTTGGCAGTACATCAAGTGTATCATATGCCAAGTACGCCCCCTATTGACGTCAA
TGACGGTAAATGGCCCGCCTGGCATTATGCCCAGTACATGACCTTATGGGACTTTCCTACTTGGCAGTAC
ATCTACGTATTAGTCATCGCTATTACCATGGTGATGCGGTTTTGGCAGTACATCAATGGGCGTGGATAGC
GGTTTGACTCACGGGGATTTCCAAGTCTCCACCCCATTGACGTCAATGGGAGTTTGTTTTGGCACCAAAA
TCAACGGGACTTTCCAAAATGTCGTAACAACTCCGCCCCATTGACGCAAATGGGCGGTAGGCGTGTACGG
TGGGAGGTCTATATAAGCAGAGCTGGTTTAGTGAACCGTCAGATCCGCTAGCGCTACCGGACTCAGATCT
CGAGCTCAAGCTTCGAATTCTGCAGTCGACGGTACCGCGGGCCCGGAATGGGAGATGACAGTGAGTGGTT
GAAACTGCCAGTTGATCAGAAATGTGAACACAAGCTGTGGAAAGCAAGGTTAAGTGGGTATGAAGAGGCC
CTGAAGATCTTCCAGAAAATAAAGGATGAAAAGAGCCCAGAGTGGTCCAAATTTTTAGGATTGATCAAAA
AATTTGTCACTGATTCCAATGCAGTGGTTCAATTGAAAGGATTAGAAGCTGCACTTGTTTATGTTGAAAA
TGCCCATGTAGCAGGAAAAACCACAGGAGAAGTTGTGTCAGGTGTTGTAAGTAAGGTGTTCAATCAACCT
AAAGCTAAAGCCAAGGAGCTGGGCATAGAGATCTGTCTTATGTACATAGAGATTGAGAAAGGAGAGGCTG
TTCAAGAAGAGCTCCTGAAAGGCTTGGACAATAAGAATCCCAAGATCATAGTGGCCTGTATAGAGACACT
GAGGAAAGCCTTAAGTGAATTTGGTTCCAAAATCATCTTGCTTAAGCCAATTATCAAAGTGTTGCCAAAA
CTCTTTGAGTCTCGAGAGAAGGCTGTTCGAGATGAAGCCAAACTAATTGCTGTGGAGATTTACAGATGGA
TTCGGGATGCTCTGAGACCCCCATTACAAAATATAAACTCTGTTCAGTTGAAAGAACTAGAAGAAGAATG
GGTCAAACTGCCAACAAGTGCTCCTAGACCTACTCGATTTCTTCGTTCCCAACAAGAACTAGAAGCTAAA
TTGGAACAACAACAGTCTGCTGGTGGAGATGCTGAAGGAGGTGGTGATGATGGTGATGAGGTGCCACAAA
TAGATGCTTATGAGCTTTTAGAAGCTGTAGAAATCCTTTCCAAACTTCCCAAAGACTTTTATGACAAAAT
TGAGGCAAAAAAATGGCAAGAGAGAAAAGAGGCCCTGGAGTCTGTAGAAGTACTAATAAAAAACCCCAAA
CTGGAAGCTGGCGATTATGCAGATTTAGTAAAAGCATTAAAGAAGGTTGTTGGAAAGGACACCAATGTCA
TGTTGGTGGCTTTGGCAGCAAAATGTCTTACTGGCCTGGCTGTTGGGCTAAGGAAGAAATTTGGACAATA
TGCAGGACATGTTGTGCCAACCATCTTGGAGAAATTCAAAGAGAAGAAACCTCAAGTGGTACAAGCCCTG
CAGGAGGCAATTGATGCAATCTTCCTTACTACCACACTACAGAACATCAGTGAGGATGTTTTAGCAGTAA
TGGATAATAAAAATCCAACCATCAAGCAGCAGACATCTCTTTTTATTGCAAGAAGTTTCCGCCACTGCAC
TGCTTCTACCCTGCCAAAGAGCTTGCTAAAGCCCTTTTGTGCTGCACTACTTAAGCACATCAATGATTCT
GCTCCTGAAGTCAGAGATGCCGCATTTGAAGCATTGGGTACTGCTTTGAAGGTGGTTGGCGAGAAAGCAG
TAAACCCATTCCTAGCTGATGTGGACAAACTCAAGCTTGATAAGATCAAAGAATGTTCAGAAAAGGTAGA
ACTGATACATGGTAAGAAAGCTGGACTAGCTGCTGATAAGAAGGAATTCAAACCTCTGCCTGGAAGGACT
GCTGCTTCAGGGGCTGCAGGAGATAAGGACACAAAGGACATTTCTGCACCCAAACCAGGACCTCTAAAAA
AGGCACCTGCTGCTAAGGCTGGTGGGCCACCAAAAAAGGGGAAACCAGCTGCACCAGGAGGCGCAGGGAA
TACTGGAACCAAGAACAAGAAAGGACTGGAGACTAAAGAAATAGTGGAGCCTGAGCTCTCGATAGAAGTA
TGTGAAGAAAAAGCTTCAGCTGTTCTTCCCCCTACCTGTATACAGCTTCTTGACAGCAGTAACTGGAAAG
AAAGGCTGGCTTGTATGGAAGAGTTCCAGAAGGCTGTTGAGCTAATGGACCGAACTGAAATGCCATGCCA
GGCATTAGTGAGGATGCTAGCCAAGAAACCTGGATGGAAAGAAACTAATTTTCAGGTGATGCAAATGAAG
CTTCATATAGTTGCTTTGATTGCCCAGAAGGGAAATTTTTCCAAAACGTCAGCTCAGGTTGTATTAGATG
GCCTTGTGGACAAGATTGGAGATGTGAAATGTGGGAACAATGCAAAAGAAGCTATGACAGCAATAGCCGA
AGCCTGTATGTTACCATGGACTGCTGAACAGGTTGTGTCAATGGCTTTCTCACAAAAGAATCCCAAAAAT
CAGTCAGAAACTCTGAATTGGCTATCAAATGCCATAAAAGAATTTGGTTTTTCTGGGTTGAATGTCAAAG
CTTTCATTAGCAATGTGAAGACAGCTCTTGCTGCAACAAACCCAGCTGTGAGGACTGCTGCCATAACCCT
GCTTGGCGTGATGTATCTGTATGTTGGTCCCTCTTTGCGAATGTTCTTTGAGGATGAGAAGCCTGCCCTC
CTATCCCAGATAGATGCAGAATTTGAGAAGATGCAGGGACAAAGTCCACCTGCTCCAACCAGAGGAATTT
CCAAGCATAGCACAAGTGGTACAGATGAAGGAGAAGATGGAGATGAACCAGATGACGGGAGCAATGATGT
CGTTGATCTTTTGCCGAGGACGGAGATCAGTGATAAAATCACTTCAGAGTTGGTATCTAAGATTGGTGAT
AAGAATTGGAAGATTAGGAAAGAAGGCCTAGATGAAGTGGCAGGTATTATTAATGACGCAAAATTTATCC
AACCGAATATAGGTGAACTTCCAACTGCCTTGAAGGGTCGACTCAATGATTCAAATAAAATCTTGGTACA
GCAAACGCTGAATATCCTGCAACAACTGGCAGTAGCCATGGGCCCAAATATTAAGCAACATGTAAAAAAT
TTAGGCATCCCTATCATCACAGTCCTTGGAGACAGCAAGAACAATGTTCGAGCTGCTGCCCTAGCGACTG
TGAATGCTTGGGCAGAACAGACTGGCATGAAGGAATGGCTGGAAGGAGAAGATCTTTCTGAAGAGCTCAA
AAAGGAAAATCCTTTCTTGAGGCAAGAGCTTCTGGGCTGGCTGGCTGAGAAACTACCTACTCTTCGTTCC
ACCCCTACAGACCTTATCCTTTGTGTTCCTCATCTCTACTCCTGCCTAGAAGATCGAAATGGAGATGTGC
GAAAGAAGGCCCAAGATGCCTTGCCATTCTTCATGATGCATTTAGGATATGAAAAAATGGCCAAGGCTAC
TGGGAAACTAAAGCCAACTTCTAAAGATCAGGTATTGGCCATGCTAGAGAAAGCCAAAGTTAACATGCCA
GCCAAGCCTGCTCCACCCACTAAAGCAACTTCTAAACCAATGGGAGGGTCCGCTCCAGCCAAATTCCAGC
CTGCATCAGCACCTGCTGAAGATTGTATTTCCAGCAGTACAGAACCCAAACCTGATCCAAAAAAGGCCAA
AGCTCCAGGATTATCCTCTAAAGCAAAGAGTGCACAAGGGAAGAAGATGCCAAGCAAAACCAGCTTAAAG
GAGGATGAAGACAAATCCGGGCCTATTTTTATTGTTGTTCCAAATGGAAAAGAGCAAAGGATGAAAGATG
AAAAAGGATTGAAGGTGCTAAAGTGGAATTTTACTACCCCACGGGATGAATACATTGAGCAACTAAAGAC
TCAAATGTCTAGCTGTGTGGCTAAATGGTTACAAGATGAGATGTTTCACTCAGACTTTCAGCATCATAAC
AAAGCCCTTGCTGTTATGGTTGATCACTTGGAGAGTGAAAAAGAAGGAGTTATTGGTTGCCTGGATCTTA
TCTTAAAGTGGCTTACCCTGAGGTTTTTTGACACCAATACAAGCGTCCTGATGAAAGCACTAGAATATTT
AAAATTGCTCTTCACCTTGCTAAGTGAAGAAGAATATCATCTTACTGAGAATGAAGCATCTTCCTTCATC
CCCTATCTTGTCGTCAAGGTTGGAGAACCAAAGGATGTCATTCGTAAAGATGTTCGTGCCATCCTGAACC
GGATGTGCCTTGTCTACCCAGCTAGCAAGATGTTTCCCTTTATCATGGAAGGAACCAAATCCAAAAACTC
TAAGCAGAGAGCAGAGTGCCTGGAAGAGCTGGGATGTCTGGTTGAGTCCTATGGCATGAATGTTTGCCAA
CCAACCCCAGGAAAAGCCTTAAAGGAAATAGCTGTTCACATAGGAGACCGTGACAATGCTGTACGCAATG
CTGCACTCAACACCATTGTAACGGTGTACAATGTACATGGGGATCAGGTGTTCAAACTGATTGGAAATCT
TTCTGAAAAGGATATGAGCATGCTCGAGGAGAGGATTAAGCGGTCAGCAAAGAGACCCTCTGCTGCACCA
ATAAAACAGGTGGAAGAGAAACCTCAGCGTGCACAGAACATAAGCTCCAATGCCAACATGTTACGCAAGG
GACCAGCTGAGGACATGTCTTCCAAACTCAACCAAGCCCGAAGCATGAGTGGGCATCCTGAGGCAGCCCA
GATGGTCCGCCGAGAATTCCAGCTGGATCTAGATGAGATTGAGAATGACAATGGTACAGTCCGATGTGAA
ATGCCAGAACTTGTTCAGCACAAACTGGATGACATTTTTGAGCCAGTCCTTATTCCTGAACCCAAGATCC
GGGCTGTTTCTCCACACTTCGATGACATGCACAGTAATACAGCATCCACAATCAATTTCATTATCTCCCA
AGTAGCCAGTGGTGACATCAACACAAGTATCCAAGCTCTGACACAGATCGATGAGGTCCTGAGACAGGAA
GACAAAGCTGAAGCCATGTCCGGCCATATTGATCAGTTTCTGATAGCCACTTTTATGCAGCTAAGACTCA
TCTACAACACACACATGGCAGATGAGAAATTGGAGAAGGACGAGATCATCAAGTTGTATAGCTGTATCAT
TGGCAACATGATTTCGCTGTTTCAGATAGAGAGCCTTGCCCGGGAGGCCTCCACTGGAGTACTAAAAGAC
CTAATGCATGGCCTCATCACCTTAATGCTGGATTCTCGGATTGAAGATCTTGAGGAAGGACAACAGGTCA
TCCGCTCTGTGAACCTCTTGGTGGTGAAGGTTCTGGAGAAGTCAGACCAGACCAACATCCTGAGTGCCCT
ACTTGTTTTGCTCCAAGACAGCCTGCTAGCAACAGCCAGTTCTCCCAAATTCTCAGAGCTTGTTATGAAG
TGTCTCTGGAGAATGGTTCGACTGTTGCCTGATACCATCAATAGCATTAACCTAGACAGAATTCTTCTGG
ATATCCACATTTTCATGAAGGTCTTCCCCAAAGAGAAACTGAAGCAATGCAAAAGTGAATTTCCCATAAG
GACCCTAAAGACCCTGCTACACACCTTATGCAAATTAAAAGGGCCCAAGATCCTGGACCACCTAACGATG
ATCGACAACAAAAACGAGTCTGAGCTGGAGGCCCATCTCTGCCGGATGATGAAGCACAGTATGGACCAGA
CTGGGAGCAAGTCTGATAAGGAAACAGAAAAGGGAGCATCTCGAATAGATGAAAAATCATCAAAGGCCAA
AGTGAATGATTTCTTAGCTGAGATTTTTAAGAAGATTGGCTCTAAAGAAAACACTAAAGAGGGACTAGCA
GAGTTATATGAATATAAGAAGAAATACTCAGATGCTGACATTGAACCATTTCTGAAAAATTCCTCACAGT
TCTTCCAGAGCTATGTCGAAAGAGGCCTTCGGGTGATTGAGATGGAGAGGGAGGGCAAAGGTCGTATTTC
CACTTCAACAGGCATCTCCCCTCAGATGGAAGTCACATGTGTGCCCACGCCCACAAGCACAGTGTCCTCC
ATAGGTAACACAAATGGGGAAGAAGTGGGGCCATCTGTCTACTTGGAAAGGGCAAAGATCGCCCGACAGC
GATGTGGTCTGGACAACACAAAGCAAGATGACCGACCTCCTTTGACCTCTTTGCTCTCCAAACCAGCAGT
TCCTACTGTCGCCTCTTCCACAGACATGCTACATTCCAAGTTGTCTCAGCTCCGGGAGTCACGGGAGCAG
CACCAGCATTCAGACCTGGATTCTAACCAGACTCACTCTTCAGGAACTGTGACCTCCTCCTCCTCCACAG
CTAACATAGACGACTTGAAAAAAAGACTGGAGAGAATAAAGAGCAGTCGCAAAGGATCCATCGCCACCAT
GGTGAGCAAGGGCGAGGAGCTGTTCACCGGGGTGGTGCCCATCCTGGTCGAGCTGGACGGCGACGTAAAC
GGCCACAAGTTCAGCGTGTCCGGCGAGGGCGAGGGCGATGCCACCTACGGCAAGCTGACCCTGAAGTTCA
TCTGCACCACCGGCAAGCTGCCCGTGCCCTGGCCCACCCTCGTGACCACCCTGACCTACGGCGTGCAGTG
CTTCAGCCGCTACCCCGACCACATGAAGCAGCACGACTTCTTCAAGTCCGCCATGCCCGAAGGCTACGTC
CAGGAGCGCACCATCTTCTTCAAGGACGACGGCAACTACAAGACCCGCGCCGAGGTGAAGTTCGAGGGCG
ACACCCTGGTGAACCGCATCGAGCTGAAGGGCATCGACTTCAAGGAGGACGGCAACATCCTGGGGCACAA
GCTGGAGTACAACTACAACAGCCACAACGTCTATATCATGGCCGACAAGCAGAAGAACGGCATCAAGGTG
AACTTCAAGATCCGCCACAACATCGAGGACGGCAGCGTGCAGCTCGCCGACCACTACCAGCAGAACACCC
CCATCGGCGACGGCCCCGTGCTGCTGCCCGACAACCACTACCTGAGCACCCAGTCCGCCCTGAGCAAAGA
CCCCAACGAGAAGCGCGATCACATGGTCCTGCTGGAGTTCGTGACCGCCGCCGGGATCACTCTCGGCATG
GACGAGCTGTACAAGTAAAGCGGCCGCGACTCTAGATCATAATCAGCCATACCACATTTGTAGAGGTTTT
ACTTGCTTTAAAAAACCTCCCACACCTCCCCCTGAACCTGAAACATAAAATGAATGCAATTGTTGTTGTT
AACTTGTTTATTGCAGCTTATAATGGTTACAAATAAAGCAATAGCATCACAAATTTCACAAATAAAGCAT
TTTTTTCACTGCATTCTAGTTGTGGTTTGTCCAAACTCATCAATGTATCTTAAGGCGTAAATTGTAAGCG
TTAATATTTTGTTAAAATTCGCGTTAAATTTTTGTTAAATCAGCTCATTTTTTAACCAATAGGCCGAAAT
CGGCAAAATCCCTTATAAATCAAAAGAATAGACCGAGATAGGGT
[37 nt withheld, positions 8585-8621]
AAAGAACGTGGACTCCAACGTCAAAGG
[49 nt withheld, positions 8649-8697]
T
[91 nt withheld, positions 8699-8789]
G
[124 nt withheld, positions 8791-8914]
CAGGTGGCACTTTTCGGGGAAATGTGCGCGGAACCCCTATTTGTTTATTTTTCTAAATACATTCAAATAT
GTATCCGCTCATGAGACAATAACCCTGATAAATGCTTCAATAATATTGAAAAAGGAAGAGTCCTGAGGCG
GAAAGAACCAGCTGTGGAATGTGTGTCAGTTAGGGTGTGGAAAGTCCCCAGGCTCCCCAGCAGGCAGAAG
TATGCAAAGCATGCATCTCAATTAGTCAGCAACCAGGTGTGGAAAGTCCCCAGGCTCCCCAGCAGGCAGA
AGTATGCAAAGCATGCATCTCAATTAGTCAGCAACCATAGTCCCGCCCCTAACTCCGCCCATCCCGCCCC
TAACTCCGCCCAGTTCCGCCCATTCTCCGCCCCATGGCTGACTAATTTTTTTTATTTATGCAGAGGCCGA
GGCCGCCTCGGCCTCTGAGCTATTCCAGAAGTAGTGAGGAGGCTTTTTTGGAGGCCTAGGCTTTTGCAAA
GATCGATCAAGAGACAGGATGAGGATCGTTTCGCATGATTGAACAAGATGGATTGCACGCAGGTTCTCCG
GCCGCTTGGGTGGAGAGGCTATTCGGCTATGACTGGGCACAACAGACAATCGGCTGCTCTGATGCCGCCG
TGTTCCGGCTGTCAGCGCAGGGGCGCCCGGTTCTTTTTGTCAAGACCGACCTGTCCGGTGCCCTGAATGA
ACTGCAAGACGAGGCAGCGCGGCTATCGTGGCTGGCCACGACGGGCGTTCCTTGCGCAGCTGTGCTCGAC
GTTGTCACTGAAGCGGGAAGGGACTGGCTGCTATTGGGCGAAGTGCCGGGGCAGGATCTCCTGTCATCTC
ACCTTGCTCCTGCCGAGAAAGTATCCATCATGGCTGATGCAATGCGGCGGCTGCATACGCTTGATCCGGC
TACCTGCCCATTCGACCACCAAGCGAAACATCGCATCGAGCGAGCACGTACTCGGATGGAAGCCGGTCTT
GTCGATCAGGATGATCTGGACGAAGAGCATCAGGGGCTCGCGCCAGCCGAACTGTTCGCCAGGCTCAAGG
CGAGCATGCCCGACGGCGAGGATCTCGTCGTGACCCATGGCGATGCCTGCTTGCCGAATATCATGGTGGA
AAATGGCCGCTTTTCTGGATTCATCGACTGTGGCCGGCTGGGTGTGGCGGACCGCTATCAGGACATAGCG
TTGGCTACCCGTGATATTGCTGAAGAGCTTGGCGGCGAATGGGCTGACCGCTTCCTCGTGCTTTACGGTA
TCGCCGCTCCCGATTCGCAGCGCATCGCCTTCTATCGCCTTCTTGACGAGTTCTTCTGAGCGGGACTCTG
GGGTTCGAAATGACCGACCAAGCGACGCCCAACCTGCCATCACGAGATTTCGATTCCACCGCCGCCTTCT
ATGAAAGGTTGGGCTTCGGAATCGTTTTCCGGGACGCCGGCTGGATGATCCTCCAGCGCGGGGATCTCAT
GCTGGAGTTCTTCGCCCACCCTAGGGGGAGGCTAACTGAAACACGGAAGGAGACAATACCGGAAGGAACC
CGCGCTATGACGGCAATAAAAAGACAGAATAAAACGCACGGTGTTGGGTCGTTTGTTCATAAACGCGGGG
TTCGGTCCCAGGGCTGGCACTCTGTCGATACCCCACCGAGACCCCATTGGGGCCAATACGCCCGCGTTTC
TTCCTTTTCCCCACCCCACCCCCCAAGTTCGGGTGAAGGCCCAGGGCTCGCAGCCAACGTCGGGGCGGCA
GGCCCTGCCATAGCCTCAGGTTACTCATATATACTTTAGATTGATTTAAAACTTCATTTTTAATTTAAAA
GGATCTAGGTGAAGATCCTTTTTGATAATCTCATGACCAAAATCCCTTAACGTGAGTTTTCGTTCCACTG
AGCGTCAGACCCCGTAGAAAAGATCAAAGGATCTTCTTGAGATCCTTTTTTTCTGCGCGTAATCTGCTGC
TTGCAAACAAAAAAACCACCGCTACCAGCGGTGGTTTGTTTGCCGGATCAAGAGCTACCAACTCTTTTTC
CGAAGGTAACTGGCTTCAGCAGAGCGCAGATACCAAATACTGTCCTTCTAGTGTAGCCGTAGTTAGGCCA
CCACTTCAAGAACTCTGTAGCACCGCCTACATACCTCGCTCTGCTAATCCTGTTACCAGTGGCTGCTGCC
AGTGGCGATAAGTCGTGTCTTACCGGGTTGGACTCAAGACGATAGTTACCGGATAAGGCGCAGCGGTCGG
GCTGAACGGGGGGTTCGTGCACACAGCCCAGCTTGGAGCGAACGACCTACACCGAACTGAGATACCTACA
GCGTGAGCTATGAGAAAGCGCCACGCTTCCCGAAGGGAGAAAGGCGGACAGGTATCCGGTAAGCGGCAGG
GTCGGAACAGGAGAGCGCACGAGGGAGCTTCCAGGGGGAAACGCCTGGTATCTTTATAGTCCTGTCGGGT
TTCGCCACCTCTGACTTGAGCGTCGATTTTTGTGATGCTCGTCAGGGGGGCGGAGCCTATGGAAAAACGC
CAGCAACGCGGCCTTTTTACGGTTCCTGGCCTTTTGCTGGCCTTTTGCTCACATGTTCTTTCCTGCGTTA
TCCCCTGATTCTGTGGATAACCGTATTACCGCCATGCAT
