>Addgene plasmid #69114 | pBrain-ch-TOGKDP(L1939A,L1942A)-GFP-shch-TOG | addgene partial sequence | sequence record 124803 | CMV-F 5'-CGCAAATGGGCGGTAGGCGTG-3'
ACCGTCAGATCCGCTAGCGCTACCGGACTCAGATCTCGAGCTCAAGCTTCGAATTCTGCAGTCGACGGTA
CCGCGGGCCCGGAATGGGAGATGACAGTGAGTGGTTGAAACTGCCAGTTGATCAGAAATGTGAACACAAG
CTGTGGAAAGCAAGGTTAAGTGGGTATGAAGAGGCCCTGAAGATCTTCCAGAAAATAAAGGATGAAAAGA
GCCCAGAGTGGTCCAAATTTTTAGGATTGATCAAAAAATTTGTCACTGATTCCAATGCAGTGGTTCAATT
GAAAGGATTAGAAGCTGCACTTGTTTATGTTGAAAATGCCCATGTAGCAGGAAAAACCACAGGAGAAGTT
GTGTCAGGTGTTGTAAGTAAGGTGTTCAATCAACCTAAAGCTAAAGCCAAGGAGCTGGGCATAGAGATCT
GTCTTATGTACATAGAGATTGAGAAAGGAGAGGCTGTTCAAGAAGAGCTCCTGAAAGGCTTGGACAATAA
GAATCCCAAGATCATAGTGGCCTGTATAGAGACACTGAGGAAAGCCTTAAGTGAATTTGGTTCCAAAATC
ATCTTGCTTAAGCCAATTATCAAAGTGTTGCCAAAACTCTTTGAGTCTCGAGAGAAGGCTGTTCGAGATG
AAGCCAAACTAATTGCTGTGGAGATTTACAGATGGATTCGGGATGCTCTGAGACCCCCATTACAAAATAT
AAACTCTGTTCAGTTGAAAGAACTAGAAGAAGAATGGGTCAAACTGCCAACAAGTGCTCCTAGACCTACT
CGATTTCTTCGTTCCCAACAAGAACTAGAAGCTAA
