>Addgene plasmid #69114 | pBrain-ch-TOGKDP(L1939A,L1942A)-GFP-shch-TOG | addgene partial sequence | sequence record 124814 | EGFP-N 5'-CGTCGCCGTCCAGCTCGACCAG-3'
ACCATGGTGGCGATGGATCCTTTGCGACTGCTCTTTATTCTCTCCAGTCTTTTTTTCAAGTCGTCTATGT
TAGCTGTGGAGGAGGAGGAGGTCACAGTTCCTGAAGAGTGAGTCTGGTTAGAATCCAGGTCTGAATGCTG
GTGCTGCTCCCGTGACTCCCGGAGCTGAGACAACTTGGAATGTAGCATGTCTGTGGAAGAGGCGACAGTA
GGAACTGCTGGTTTGGAGAGCAAAGAGGTCAAAGGAGGTCGGTCATCTTGCTTTGTGTTGTCCAGACCAC
ATCGCTGTCGGGCGATCTTTGCCCTTTCCAAGTAGACAGATGGCCCCACTTCTTCCCCATTTGTGTTACC
TATGGAGGACACTGTGCTTGTGGGCGTGGGCACACATGTGACTTCCATCTGAGGGGAGATGCCTGTTGAA
GTGGAAATACGACCTTTGCCCTCCCTCTCCATCTCAATCACCCGAAGGCCTCTTTCGACATAGCTCTGGA
AGAACTGTGAGGAATTTTTCAGAAATGGTTCAATGTCAGCATCTGAGTATTTCTTCTTATATTCATATAA
CTCTGCTAGTCCCTCTTTAGTGTTTTCTTTAGAGCCAATCTTCTTAAAAATCTCAGCTAAGAAATCATTC
ACTTTGGCCTTTGATGATTTTTCATCTATTCGAGATGCTCCCTTTTCTGTTTCCTTATCAGACTTGCTCC
CAGTCTGGTCCATACTGTGCTTCATCATCCGGCAGAGATGG
