>Addgene plasmid #69114 | pBrain-ch-TOGKDP(L1939A,L1942A)-GFP-shch-TOG | addgene partial sequence | sequence record 128005 | H1 5'-tcgctatgtgttctgggaaa-3'
AGTTCTGTATGAGACCACAGATCCCCTGCTCCACAGCAAACTCTCTTCAAGAGAGAGAGTTTGCTGTGGA
GCATTTTTGGAAAAGCTTATCGATACCGTCGACCTCGAGGGGGGGCCCGGTACCAGCTTTTGTTCCCTTT
AGTGAGGGTTAATTTCGAGCTTGGCGTAATCATGGTCATAGCTGTTTCCTGTGTGAAATTGTTATCCGCT
CACAATTCCACACAACATACGAGCCGGAAGCATAAAGTGTAAAGCCTGGGGTGCCTAATGAGTGAGCTAA
CTCACATTAATTGCGTTGCGCTCACTGCCCGCTTTCCAGTCGGGAAACCTGTCGTGCCAGATAGTAATCA
ATTACGGGGTCATTAGTTCATAGCCCATATATGGAGTTCCGCGTTACATAACTTACGGTAAATGGCCCGC
CTGGCTGACCGCCCAACGACCCCCGCCCATTGACGTCAATAATGACGTATGTTCCCATAGTAACGCCAAT
AGGGACTTTCCATTGACGTCAATGGGTGGAGTATTTACGGTAAACTGCCCACTTGGCAGTACATCAAGTG
TATCATATGCCAAGTACGCCCCCTATTGACGTCAATGACGGTAAATGGCCCGCCTGGCATTATGCCCAGT
ACATGACCTTATGGGACTTTCCTACTTGGCAGTACATCTACGTATTAGTCATCGCTATTACCATGGTGAT
GCGGTTTTGGCAGTACATCAATGG
